Addgene plasmid #157417: pD649-HAsp-SIGLEC5-COMP5AP-AviTag-9xHis
Purpose: Mammalian expression of cell-surface protein extracellular domain fused to COMP5AP-AviTag-9xHis. Protein is secreted from cells.
Depositing lab: Chris Garcia. Depositing organization: Stanford University. Publication: A Human IgSF Cell-Surface Interactome Reveals a Complex Network of Protein-Protein Interactions. Wojtowicz WM, Vielmetter J, Fernandes RA, Siepe DH, Eastman CL, Chisholm GB, Cox S, Klock H, Anderson PW, Rue SM, Miller JJ, Glaser SM, Bragstad ML, Vance J, Lam AW, Lesley SA, Zinn K, Garcia KC. Cell. 2020 Aug 20;182(4):1027-1043.e17. doi: 10.1016/j.cell.2020.07.025. PubMed 32822567.
Backbone
  Vector backbone: pD649
  Backbone size w/o insert (bp): 7153
  Vector type: Mammalian Expression
Growth in bacteria
  Bacterial resistance: Ampicillin, 100 μg/mL
  Growth temperature: 37°C
  Growth strain: DH5alpha
  Copy number: High Copy
Gene/Insert
  Gene/Insert name: SIGLEC5 (alt name: SIGL5)
  Species: H. sapiens (human)
  Insert size (bp): 1275
  Entrez Gene: SIGLEC5 (a.k.a. CD170, CD33L2, OB-BP2, OBBP2, SIGLEC-5)
  Promoter: CMV/SP6
  Tag / fusion protein: COMP5AP-AviTag-9xHis (C terminal on backbone)
  Cloning method: Restriction Enzyme; 5′ cloning site GCGGCCGC (not destroyed); 3′ cloning site GGCGCGCC (not destroyed)
  Sequencing primers: 5′ ATTTAGGTGACACTATAG; 3′ CGTCGCACTCCATCACGGTG
Resource information
  A portion of this plasmid was derived from a plasmid made by: synthesis by ThermoFisher
Terms and licenses: Academic/Nonprofit Terms; Industry Terms: Not Available to Industry
Depositor comments: Some plasmids in this collection may have an IS4-like element ISVsa5 family transposase upstream of the CMV promoter.
How to cite: pD649-HAsp-SIGLEC5-COMP5AP-AviTag-9xHis was a gift from Chris Garcia (Addgene plasmid # 157417 ; http://n2t.net/addgene:157417 ; RRID:Addgene_157417)
