[The description below was written by a language model from this plasmid's Addgene catalogue record and pLannotate feature annotations shown in this document.]
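Description:
pD649-HAsp-SIGLEC5-COMP5AP-AviTag-9xHis is a mammalian expression plasmid built on the pD649 backbone for producing a secreted, multimerised form of the extracellular domain of human SIGLEC5 (CD170), a sialic acid-binding immunoglobulin superfamily receptor. It is maintained in E. coli at high copy through a ColE1/pUC-type origin and selected with ampicillin via the bla gene. The full sequenced record is about 8.4 kb. Downstream of the expression unit, an SV40 early promoter and a bacterial EM7 promoter precede a puromycin N-acetyltransferase coding sequence and an SV40 polyadenylation signal, which would allow puromycin selection in mammalian cells. The short ble, KanR, lacZα, f1 ori and rrnB terminator matches are annotated only as fragments and are probably remnants or partial matches rather than functional parts.

Expression is driven by the CMV enhancer and immediate early promoter, followed by a fragment of CMV intron A and an SP6 promoter that also serves as a sequencing primer site. The name indicates an HA signal peptide; the annotation software matched this leader region only partially, to an immunoglobulin heavy chain signal sequence. The roughly 1.3 kb SIGLEC5 ectodomain, cloned between two retained restriction sites, is fused at its C terminus to the coiled-coil region of cartilage oligomeric matrix protein, which, as the "COMP5" label suggests, assembles the fusion into pentamers. This is followed by human placental alkaline phosphatase as an enzymatic reporter, an AviTag for site-specific enzymatic biotinylation, and a polyhistidine tag for affinity purification, ending at a bGH polyadenylation signal.

The plasmid belongs to a collection made for a screen of the human IgSF cell-surface interactome. The pentameric form raises avidity, which helps detect weak extracellular interactions. The depositor notes that some plasmids in the collection may carry an IS4-like transposase insertion upstream of the CMV promoter; none is annotated in this table.
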