Features (pLannotate 1.2.2; 24 found; start..end, strand, type, name):
    789..806     +  terminator     rrnB T2 terminator (fragment): transcription terminator T2 from the E. coli rrnB gene
    831..850     -  CDS            lacZα (fragment): LacZα fragment of β-galactosidase; lacZ fragment
   1306..1322    +  protein_bind   lac operator: The lac repressor binds to the lac operator to inhibit transcription in E. coli. This inhibition can be relieved by adding lactose or isopropyl-β-D-thiogalactopyranoside (IPTG). lac repressor encoded by lacI
   1565..1868    +  enhancer       CMV enhancer: human cytomegalovirus immediate early enhancer
   1869..2072    +  promoter       CMV promoter: human cytomegalovirus (CMV) immediate early promoter
   2208..2251    +  intron         CMV intron (fragment): modified intron A from human cytomegalovirus
   2303..2321    +  promoter       SP6 promoter: promoter for bacteriophage SP6 RNA polymerase
   2325..2362    +  CDS            IgH signal sequence (fragment): signal sequence from the mouse immunoglobulin heavy chain variable region
   2471..3748    +  CDS            SIGLEC5 (fragment): SIGL5_HUMAN - Also known as CD33L2, OBBP2. Experimental evidence at protein level: Swiss-Prot protein existence level 1. Putative adhesion molecule that mediates sialic-acid dependent binding to cells. Binds equally to alpha-2,3-linked and alpha-2,6-linked sialic acid. The sialic acid recognition site may be masked by cis interactions with sialic acids on the same cell surface. From Homo sapiens (Human).
   3737..4006    +  CDS            COMP (fragment): COMP_HUMAN - Experimental evidence at protein level: Swiss-Prot protein existence level 1. May play a role in the structural integrity of cartilage via its interaction with other extracellular matrix proteins such as the collagens and fibronectin. Can mediate the interaction of chondrocytes with the cartilage extracellular matrix through interaction with cell surface integrin receptors. Could play a role in the pathogenesis of osteoarthritis. Potent suppressor of apoptosis in both primary chondrocytes and transformed cells. Suppresses apoptosis by blocking the activation of caspase-3 and by in
   4009..5461    +  CDS            SEAP (fragment): secreted alkaline phosphatase from human placenta The natural enzyme has a C-terminal transmembrane sequence that is replaced by a GPI anchor.
   5486..5527    +  CDS            AviTag™ (fragment): peptide tag that allows for enzymatic biotinylation
   5531..5554    +  CDS            8xHis: 8xHis affinity tag
   5700..5811    +  polyA_signal   bGH poly(A) signal: bovine growth hormone polyadenylation signal
   5812..5920    +  rep_origin     f1 ori (fragment): f1 bacteriophage origin of replication; arrow indicates direction of (+) strand synthesis
   5934..6263    +  promoter       SV40 promoter: SV40 enhancer and early promoter
   6311..6358    +  promoter       EM7 promoter: synthetic bacterial promoter&nbsp
   6377..6976    +  CDS            PuroR (fragment): puromycin N-acetyltransferase; pac from Streptomyces; confers resistance to puromycin
   6986..7111    +  CDS            ble (fragment): BLE_KLEPN - Experimental evidence at protein level: Swiss-Prot protein existence level 1. Binding protein with a strong affinity to the bleomycin family of antibiotics. Binds to CL990; an antimitotic-antibiotic compound. From Klebsiella pneumoniae.
   7106..7227    +  polyA_signal   SV40 poly(A) signal: SV40 polyadenylation signal
   7280..8140    -  CDS            AmpR: β-lactamase; bla; confers resistance to ampicillin, carbenicillin, and related antibiotics
   8143..8239    -  promoter       AmpR promoter (fragment): bla
   8269..8293    -  CDS            KanR (fragment): aminoglycoside phosphotransferase; aph(3')-Ia; confers resistance to kanamycin
   8404..564     +  rep_origin     ori (across the origin): high-copy-number ColE1/pMB1/pBR322/pUC origin of replication
>Addgene plasmid #157417 | pD649-HAsp-SIGLEC5-COMP5AP-AviTag-9xHis | addgene full sequence | sequence record 457773 | Addgene NGS Result
ATCTGCTGCTTGCAAACAAAAAAACCACCGCTACCAGCGGTGGTTTGTTTGCCGGATCAAGAGCTACCAA
CTCTTTTTCCGAAGGTAACTGGCTTCAGCAGAGCGCAGATACCAAATACTGTTCTTCTAGTGTAGCCGTA
GTTAGCCCACCACTTCAAGAACTCTGTAGCACCGCCTACATACCTCGCTCTGCTAATCCTGTTACCAGTG
GCTGCTGCCAGTGGCGATAAGTCGTGTCTTACCGGGTTGGACTCAAGACGATAGTTACCGGATAAGGCGC
AGCGGTCGGGCTGAACGGGGGGTTCGTGCACACAGCCCAGCTTGGAGCGAACGACCTACACCGAACTGAG
ATACCTACAGCGTGAGCTATGAGAAAGCGCCACGCTTCCCGAAGGGAGAAAGGCGGACAGGTATCCGGTA
AGCGGCAGGGTCGGAACAGGAGAGCGCACGAGGGAGCTTCCAGGGGGAAACGCCTGGTATCTTTATAGTC
CTGTCGGGTTTCGCCACCTCTGACTTGAGCGTCGATTTTTGTGATGCTCGTCAGGGGGGCGGAGCCTATG
GAAAAACGCCAGCAACGCGGCCTTTTTACGGTTCCTGGCCTTTTGCTGGCCTTTTGCTCACATGTTCTTT
CCTGCGTTATCCCCTGATTCTGTGGATAACCGTATTACCGCCTTTGAGTGAGCTGATACCGCTCGCCGCA
GCCGAACGACCGAGCGCAGCGAGTCAGTGAGCGAGGAAGCGGAAGGCGAGAGTAGGGAACTGCCAGGCAT
CAAACTAAGCAGAAGGCCCCTGACGGATGGCCTTTTTGCGTTTCTACAAACTCTTTCTGTGTTGTAAAAC
GACGGCCAGTCTTAAGCTCGGGCCCCCTGGGCGGTTCTGATAACGAGTAATCGTTAATCCGCAAATAACG
TAAAAACCCGCTTCGGCGGGTTTTTTTATGGGGGGAGTTTAGGGAAAGAGCATTTGTCAGAATATTTAAG
GGCGCCTGTCACTTTGCTTGATATATGAGAATTATTTAACCTTATAAATGAGAAAAAAGCAACGCACTTT
AAATAAGATACGTTGCTTTTTCGATTGATGAACACCTATAATTAAACTATTCATCTATTATTTATGATTT
TTTGTATATACAATATTTCTAGTTTGTTAAAGAGAATTAAGAAAATAAATCTCGAAAATAATAAAGGGAA
AATCAGTTTTTGATATCAAAATTATACATGTCAACGATAATACAAAATATAATACAAACTATAAGATGTT
ATCAGTATTTATTATCATTTAGAATAAATTTTGTGTCGCCCTTAATTGTGAGCGGATAACAATTACGAGC
TTCATGCACAGTGGCGTTGACTCAATATTGGCCATTAGCCATATTATTCATTGGTTATATAGCATAAATC
AATATTGGCTATTGGCCATTGCATACGTTGTATCTATATCATAATATGTACATTTATATTGGCTCATGTC
CAATATGACCGCCATGTTGGCATTGATTATTGACTAGTTATTAATAGTAATCAATTACGGGGTCATTAGT
TCATAGCCCATATATGGAGTTCCGCGTTACATAACTTACGGTAAATGGCCCGCCTGGCTGACCGCCCAAC
GACCCCCGCCCATTGACGTCAATAATGACGTATGTTCCCATAGTAACGCCAATAGGGACTTTCCATTGAC
GTCAATGGGTGGAGTATTTACGGTAAACTGCCCACTTGGCAGTACATCAAGTGTATCATATGCCAAGTAC
GCCCCCTATTGACGTCAATGACGGTAAATGGCCCGCCTGGCATTATGCCCAGTACATGACCTTATGGGAC
TTTCCTACTTGGCAGTACATCTACGTATTAGTCATCGCTATTACCATGGTGATGCGGTTTTGGCAGTACA
TCAATGGGCGTGGATAGCGGTTTGACTCACGGGGATTTCCAAGTCTCCACCCCATTGACGTCAATGGGAG
TTTGTTTTGGCACCAAAATCAACGGGACTTTCCAAAATGTCGTAACAACTCCGCCCCATTGACGCAAATG
GGCGGTAGGCGTGTACGGTGGGAGGTCTATATAAGCAGAGCTCGTTTAGTGAACCGTCAGATCGCCTGGA
GACGCCATCCACGCTGTTTTGACCTCCATAGAAGACACCGGGACCGATCCAGCCTCCGCGGCCGGGAACG
GTGCATTGGAACGCGGATTCCCCGTGCCAAGAGTGACGTAAGTACCGCCTATAGAGTCTATAGGCCCACC
CCCTTGGCTTCGTTAGAACGCGGCTACAATTAATACATAACCTTATGTATCATACACATACGATTTAGGT
GACACTATAGAATAACATCCACTTTGCCTTTCTCTCCACAGGTGTCCACTCCCAGGTCCAACTGCACCTC
GGTTCTATCGAAAACGCGCCTGCTAGCGCCACCATGAAGACCATCATTGCCCTGAGCTACATCTTCTGCC
TGGTGTTCGCTGCGGCCGCCGAAAAGCCTGTGTATGAGCTGCAGGTCCAGAAAAGCGTGACCGTGCAAGA
GGGCCTGTGTGTGCTGGTGCCTTGCAGCTTTAGCTACCCTTGGCGGAGCTGGTACAGCAGCCCTCCTCTG
TACGTGTACTGGTTCAGAGATGGCGAGATCCCCTACTACGCCGAGGTGGTGGCCACAAACAACCCCGACA
GAAGAGTGAAGCCCGAGACACAGGGCAGATTCAGACTGCTGGGCGACGTGCAGAAGAAGAACTGCAGCCT
GAGCATCGGCGACGCCCGGATGGAAGATACCGGCAGCTACTTCTTCAGAGTGGAACGCGGCAGGGACGTG
AAGTACAGCTACCAGCAGAACAAGCTGAACCTGGAAGTGACAGCCCTGATCGAGAAGCCCGACATCCACT
TTCTGGAACCCCTGGAAAGCGGCAGACCCACCAGACTGTCTTGTAGCCTGCCTGGCAGCTGTGAAGCTGG
CCCTCCACTGACCTTTAGCTGGACCGGCAATGCCCTGTCTCCTCTGGACCCTGAGACAACCAGAAGCAGC
GAGCTGACCCTGACACCTAGACCTGAGGACCACGGCACCAATCTGACCTGCCAGATGAAGAGGCAGGGCG
CCCAAGTGACCACCGAGAGAACAGTGCAGCTGAACGTGTCCTACGCTCCCCAGACCATCACCATCTTCCG
GAACGGAATCGCCCTGGAAATCCTGCAGAACACCAGCTACCTGCCTGTGCTGGAAGGCCAGGCTCTGAGA
CTGCTGTGTGACGCCCCTAGCAATCCTCCTGCTCACCTGAGCTGGTTTCAGGGCAGCCCAGCTCTGAACG
CCACACCTATCAGCAACACCGGCATCCTGGAACTGAGAAGAGTGCGGAGCGCTGAGGAAGGCGGCTTCAC
TTGTAGAGCCCAGCATCCTCTGGGCTTTCTGCAGATCTTCCTGAACCTGAGCGTGTACAGCCTGCCACAG
CTGCTGGGACCTAGCTGTTCTTGGGAAGCCGAGGGCCTGCACTGCCGGTGTAGCTTTAGAGCTAGACCCG
CTCCTAGCCTGTGTTGGCGGCTGGAAGAGAAACCTCTGGAAGGCAATAGCAGCCAGGGCAGCTTCAAAGT
GAACAGCAGCTCTGCCGGACCTTGGGCCAATAGCTCTCTGATTCTGCACGGCGGCCTGAGCAGCGATCTG
AAGGTGTCATGCAAGGCCTGGAACATCTACGGCAGCCAGTCTGGCTCTGTGCTGCTGCTTCAGGGAAGAA
GCAATCTCGGCACAGGCGTGGTGCCTGCTGCTCTTGGCGCGCCGGAAGATCAAGTTGATCCAAGATTGAT
TGATGGCAAGGGCGGATCTCTGGAGGTGCTGTTCCAGGGACCAGGCGGAAGCGGCAATCCCGGCGGCGAT
CTGGCCCCCCAGATGCTGCGCGAGCTGCAGGAGACCAATGCCGCCCTGCAGGACGTGCGCGAGCTGCTGC
GCCACCGCGTGAAGGAGATCACCTTCCTGAAGAACACCGTGATGGAGTGCGACGCCTGCGGTATGCAGCC
CTCTAGAGGCTCCGGCTCCATCATCCCAGTTGAGGAGGAGAACCCGGACTTCTGGAACCGCGAGGCAGCC
GAGGCCCTGGGTGCCGCCAAGAAGCTGCAGCCTGCACAGACAGCCGCCAAGAACCTCATCATCTTCCTGG
GCGATGGGATGGGGGTGTCTACGGTGACAGCTGCCAGGATCCTAAAAGGGCAGAAGAAGGACAAACTGGG
GCCTGAGATACCCCTGGCCATGGACCGCTTCCCATATGTGGCTCTGTCCAAGACATACAATGTAGACAAA
CATGTGCCAGACAGTGGAGCCACAGCCACGGCCTACCTGTGCGGGGTCAAGGGCAACTTCCAGACCATTG
GCTTGAGTGCAGCCGCCCGCTTTAACCAGTGCAACACGACACGCGGCAACGAGGTCATCTCCGTGATGAA
TCGGGCCAAGAAAGCAGGGAAGTCAGTGGGAGTGGTAACCACCACACGAGTGCAGCACGCCTCGCCAGCC
GGCACCTACGCCCACACGGTGAACCGCAACTGGTACTCGGACGCCGACGTGCCTGCCTCGGCCCGCCAGG
AGGGGTGCCAGGACATCGCTACGCAGCTCATCTCCAACATGGACATTGACGTGATCCTAGGTGGAGGCCG
AAAGTACATGTTTCGCATGGGAACCCCAGACCCTGAGTACCCAGATGACTACAGCCAAGGTGGGACCAGG
CTGGACGGGAAGAATCTGGTGCAGGAATGGCTGGCGAAGCGCCAGGGTGCCCGGTATGTGTGGAACCGCA
CTGAGCTCATGCAGGCTTCCCTGGACCCGTCTGTGACCCATCTCATGGGTCTCTTTGAGCCTGGAGACAT
GAAATACGAGATCCACCGAGACTCCACACTGGACCCCTCCCTGATGGAGATGACAGAGGCTGCCCTGCGC
CTGCTGAGCAGGAACCCCCGCGGCTTCTTCCTCTTCGTGGAGGGTGGTCGCATCGACCATGGTCATCATG
AAAGCAGGGCTTACCGGGCACTGACTGAGACGATCATGTTCGACGACGCCATTGAGAGGGCGGGCCAGCT
CACCAGCGAGGAGGACACGCTGAGCCTCGTCACTGCCGACCACTCCCACGTCTTCTCCTTCGGAGGCTAC
CCCCTGCGAGGGAGCTCCATCTTCGGGCTGGCCCCTGGCAAGGCCCGGGACAGGAAGGCCTACACGGTCC
TCCTATACGGAAACGGTCCAGGCTATGTGCTCAAGGACGGCGCCCGGCCGGATGTTACCGAGAGCGAGAG
CGGGAGCCCCGAGTATCGGCAGCAGTCAGCAGTGCCCCTGGACGAAGAGACCCACGCAGGCGAGGACGTG
GCGGTGTTCGCGCGCGGCCCGCAGGCGCACCTGGTTCACGGCGTGCAGGAGCAGACCTTCATAGCGCACG
TCATGGCCTTCGCCGCCTGCCTGGAGCCCTACACCGCCTGCGACCTGGCGCCCCCCGCCGGCACCACCGA
CGCCGCGCACCCGGGTGGCGGAGGACTGAACGACATCTTCGAGGCTCAGAAAATCGAATGGCACGAACAT
CACCATCACCATCACCATCACCATTAAGGCCGGCCTGTAGTCACTGGCACAACGCGTTACCCGGTAAGCC
AATCGGGTATACACGGTCGTCATACTGCAGACAGGGTTCTTCTACTTTGCAAGATAGTCTTGAGTAGTAA
AATAAATAGATAGAGAAAATCAGCCTCGACTGTGCCTTCTAGTTGCCAGCCATCTGTTGTTTGCCCCTCC
CCCGTGCCTTCCTTGACCCTGGAAGGTGCCACTCCCACTGTCCTTTCCTAATAAAATGAGGAAATTGCAT
CACAACACTCAACCCTATCTCGGTCTATTCTTTTGATTTATAAGGGATTTTGCCGATTTCGGCCTATTGG
TTAAAAAATGAGCTGATTTAACAAAAATTTAACGCGAATTAATTCTGTGGAATGTGTGTCAGTTAGGGTG
TGGAAAGTCCCCAGGCTCCCCAGCAGGCAGAAGTATGCAAAGCATGCATCTCAATTAGTCAGCAACCAGG
TGTGGAAAGTCCCCAGGCTCCCCAGCAGGCAGAAGTATGCAAAGCATGCATCTCAATTAGTCAGCAACCA
TAGTCCCGCCCCTAACTCCGCCCATCCCGCCCCTAACTCCGCCCAGTTCCGCCCATTCTCCGCCCCATGG
CTGACTAATTTTTTTTATTTATGCAGAGGCCGAGGCCGCCTCTGCCTCTGAGCTATTCCAGAAGTAGTGA
GGAGGCTTTTTTGGAGGCCTAGGCTTTTGCAAAAAGCTCCCGGGAGCTTGTATATCCATTTTCGGATCTG
ATCAGCACGTGTTGACAATTAATCATCGGCATAGTATATCGGCATAGTATAATACGACAAGGTGAGGAAC
TAAACCATGACCGAGTACAAGCCCACGGTGCGCCTCGCCACCCGCGACGACGTCCCCAGGGCCGTACGCA
CCCTCGCCGCCGCGTTCGCCGACTACCCCGCCACGCGCCACACCGTCGATCCGGACCGCCACATCGAGCG
GGTCACCGAGCTGCAAGAACTCTTCCTCACGCGCGTCGGGCTCGACATCGGCAAGGTGTGGGTCGCGGAC
GACGGCGCCGCGGTGGCGGTCTGGACCACGCCGGAGAGCGTCGAAGCGGGGGCGGTGTTCGCCGAGATCG
GCCCGCGCATGGCCGAGTTGAGCGGTTCCCGGCTGGCCGCGCAGCAACAGATGGAAGGCCTCCTGGCGCC
GCACCGGCCCAAGGAGCCCGCGTGGTTCCTGGCCACCGTCGGCGTCTCGCCCGACCACCAGGGCAAGGGT
CTGGGCAGCGCCGTCGTGCTCCCCGGAGTGGAGGCGGCCGAGCGCGCCGGGGTGCCCGCCTTCCTGGAGA
CATCCGCGCCCCGCAACCTCCCCTTCTACGAGCGGCTCGGCTTCACCGTCACCGCCGACGTCGAGGTGCC
CGAAGGACCGCGCACCTGGTGCATGACCCGCAAGCCCGGTGCCTGACACGTGCTACGAGATTTCGATTCC
ACCGCCGCCTTCTATGAAAGGTTGGGCTTCGGAATCGTTTTCCGGGACGCCGGCTGGATGATCCTCCAGC
GCGGGGATCTCATGCTGGAGTTCTTCGCCCACCCCAACTTGTTTATTGCAGCTTATAATGGTTACAAATA
AAGCAATAGCATCACAAATTTCACAAATAAAGCATTTTTTTCACTGCATTCTAGTTGTGGTTTGTCCAAA
CTCATCAATGTATCTTATCATGTCTGTATACCGTCGACCTCTAGCTAGAGCTTGGCGTAATCATGGTCAT
TACCAATGCTTAATCAGTGAGGCACCTATCTCAGCGATCTGTCTATTTCGTTCATCCATAGTTGCCTGAC
TCCCCGTCGTGTAGATAACTACGATACGGGAGGGCTTACCATCTGGCCCCAGCGCTGCGATGATACCGCG
AGAACCACGCTCACCGGCTCCGGATTTATCAGCAATAAACCAGCCAGCCGGAAGGGCCGAGCGCAGAAGT
GGTCCTGCAACTTTATCCGCCTCCATCCAGTCTATTAATTGTTGCCGGGAAGCTAGAGTAAGTAGTTCGC
CAGTTAATAGTTTGCGCAACGTTGTTGCCATCGCTACAGGCATCGTGGTGTCACGCTCGTCGTTTGGTAT
GGCTTCATTCAGCTCCGGTTCCCAACGATCAAGGCGAGTTACATGATCCCCCATGTTGTGCAAAAAAGCG
GTTAGCTCCTTCGGTCCTCCGATCGTTGTCAGAAGTAAGTTGGCCGCAGTGTTATCACTCATGGTTATGG
CAGCACTGCATAATTCTCTTACTGTCATGCCATCCGTAAGATGCTTTTCTGTGACTGGTGAGTACTCAAC
CAAGTCATTCTGAGAATAGTGTATGCGGCGACCGAGTTGCTCTTGCCCGGCGTCAATACGGGATAATACC
GCGCCACATAGCAGAACTTTAAAAGTGCTCATCATTGGAAAACGTTCTTCGGGGCGAAAACTCTCAAGGA
TCTTACCGCTGTTGAGATCCAGTTCGATGTAACCCACTCGTGCACCCAACTGATCTTCAGCATCTTTTAC
TTTCACCAGCGTTTCTGGGTGAGCAAAAACAGGAAGGCAAAATGCCGCAAAAAAGGGAATAAGGGCGACA
CGGAAATGTTGAATACTCATATTCTTCCTTTTTCAATATTATTGAAGCATTTATCAGGGTTATTGTCTCA
TGAGCGGATACATATTTGAATGTATTTAGAAAAATAAACAAATAGGGGTCAGTGTTACAACCAATTAACC
AATTCTGAACATTATCGCGAGCCCATTTATACCTGAATATGGCTCATAACACCCCTTGCTCATGACCAAA
ATCCCTTAACGTGAGTTACGCGCGCGTCGTTCCACTGAGCGTCAGACCCCGTAGAAAAGATCAAAGGATC
TTCTTGAGATCCTTTTTTTCTGCGCGTA
