>Addgene plasmid #157417 | pD649-HAsp-SIGLEC5-COMP5AP-AviTag-9xHis | analyzer sequence | sequence record 303944
GAAAAGCCTGTGTATGAGCTGCAGGTCCAGAAAAGCGTGACCGTGCAAGAGGGCCTGTGTGTGCTGGTGC
CTTGCAGCTTTAGCTACCCTTGGCGGAGCTGGTACAGCAGCCCTCCTCTGTACGTGTACTGGTTCAGAGA
TGGCGAGATCCCCTACTACGCCGAGGTGGTGGCCACAAACAACCCCGACAGAAGAGTGAAGCCCGAGACA
CAGGGCAGATTCAGACTGCTGGGCGACGTGCAGAAGAAGAACTGCAGCCTGAGCATCGGCGACGCCCGGA
TGGAAGATACCGGCAGCTACTTCTTCAGAGTGGAACGCGGCAGGGACGTGAAGTACAGCTACCAGCAGAA
CAAGCTGAACCTGGAAGTGACAGCCCTGATCGAGAAGCCCGACATCCACTTTCTGGAACCCCTGGAAAGC
GGCAGACCCACCAGACTGTCTTGTAGCCTGCCTGGCAGCTGTGAAGCTGGCCCTCCACTGACCTTTAGCT
GGACCGGCAATGCCCTGTCTCCTCTGGACCCTGAGACAACCAGAAGCAGCGAGCTGACCCTGACACCTAG
ACCTGAGGACCACGGCACCAATCTGACCTGCCAGATGAAGAGGCAGGGCGCCCAAGTGACCACCGAGAGA
ACAGTGCAGCTGAACGTGTCCTACGCTCCCCAGACCATCACCATCTTCCGGAACGGAATCGCCCTGGAAA
TCCTGCAGAACACCAGCTACCTGCCTGTGCTGGAAGGCCAGGCTCTGAGACTGCTGTGTGACGCCCCTAG
CAATCCTCCTGCTCACCTGAGCTGGTTTCAGGGCAGCCCAGCTCTGAACGCCACACCTATCAGCAACACC
GGCATCCTGGAACTGAGAAGAGTGCGGAGCGCTGAGGAAGGCGGCTTCACTTGTAGAGCCCAGCATCCTC
TGGGCTTTCTGCAGATCTTCCTGAACCTGAGCGTGTACAGCCTGCCACAGCTGCTGGGACCTAGCTGTTC
TTGGGAAGCCGAGGGCCTGCACTGCCGGTGTAGCTTTAGAGCTAGACCCGCTCCTAGCCTGTGTTGGCGG
CTGGAAGAGAAACCTCTGGAAGGCAATAGCAGCCAGGGCAGCTTCAAAGTGAACAGCAGCTCTGCCGGAC
CTTGGGCCAATAGCTCTCTGATTCTGCACGGCGGCCTGAGCAGCGATCTGAAGGTGTCATGCAAGGCCTG
GAACATCTACGGCAGCCAGTCTGGCTCTGTGCTGCTGCTTCAGGGAAGAAGCAATCTCGGCACAGGCGTG
GTGCCTGCTGCTCTT
